>Addgene plasmid #132110 | pDONR221_SLC35D3 | addgene full sequence | sequence record 263866 | Addgene NGS Result
CTTTCCTGCGTTATCCCCTGATTCTGTGGATAACCGTATTACCGCCTTTGAGTGAGCTGATACCGCTCGC
CGCAGCCGAACGACCGAGCGCAGCGAGTCAGTGAGCGAGGAAGCGGAAGAGCGCCCAATACGCAAACCGC
CTCTCCCCGCGCGTTGGCCGATTCATTAATGCAGCTGGCACGACAGGTTTCCCGACTGGAAAGCGGGCAG
TGAGCGCAACGCAATTAATACGCGTACCGCTAGCCAGGAAGAGTTTGTAGAAACGCAAAAAGGCCATCCG
TCAGGATGGCCTTCTGCTTAGTTTGATGCCTGGCAGTTTATGGCGGGCGTCCTGCCCGCCACCCTCCGGG
CCGTTGCTTCACAACGTTCAAATCCGCTCCCGGCGGATTTGTCCTACTCAGGAGAGCGTTCACCGACAAA
CAACAGATAAAACGAAAGGCCCAGTCTTCCGACTGAGCCTTTCGTTTTATTTGATGCCTGGCAGTTCCCT
ACTCTCGCGTTAACGCTAGCATGGATGTTTTCCCAGTCACGACGTTGTAAAACGACGGCCAGTCTTAAGC
TCGGGCCCCAAATAATGATTTTATTTTGACTGATAGTGACCTGTTCGTTGCAACACATTGATGAGCAATG
CTTTTTTATAATGCCAACTTTGTACAAAAAAGCAGGCTCCACCATGAGGCAGCTGTGCAGGGGAAGAGTG
CTGGGAATCTCCGTGGCAATCGCACACGGCGTGTTCAGCGGATCCCTGAACATCCTGCTGAAGTTTCTGA
TCAGCAGATACCAGTTCTCCTTTCTGACCCTGGTGCAGTGCCTGACCAGCTCCACAGCCGCCCTGTCCCT
GGAGCTGCTGCGGAGACTGGGACTGATCGCAGTGCCACCTTTCGGCCTGTCCCTGGCAAGGTCTTTTGCC
GGAGTGGCCGTGCTGTCTACCCTGCAGTCTAGCCTGACACTGTGGTCTCTGAGGGGACTGAGCCTGCCAA
TGTATGTGGTGTTCAAGAGATGTCTGCCTCTGGTGACAATGCTGATCGGCGTGCTGGTGCTGAAGAATGG
AGCACCAAGCCCAGGCGTGCTGGCAGCCGTGCTGATCACCACATGCGGAGCCGCCCTGGCAGGAGCAGGC
GACCTGACCGGCGATCCCATCGGCTACGTGACAGGCGTGCTGGCCGTGCTGGTGCACGCAGCATATCTGG
TGCTGATCCAGAAGGCAAGCGCCGACACCGAGCACGGACCACTGACAGCCCAGTACGTGATCGCCGTGTC
CGCCACCCCACTGCTGGTCATCTGTTCTTTCGCCAGCACCGACTCCATCCACGCCTGGACATTTCCAGGC
TGGAAGGATCCCGCCATGGTGTGCATCTTCGTGGCCTGTATCCTGATCGGCTGCGCCATGAACTTTACCA
CACTGCACTGCACATATATCAATTCCGCCGTGACCACATCTTTTGTGGGCGTGGTGAAGTCCATCGCCAC
CATCACAGTGGGCATGGTGGCCTTCAGCGATGTGGAGCCTACCTCCCTGTTTATCGCCGGCGTGGTGGTG
AACACACTGGGCTCCATCATCTACTGCGTGGCCAAGTTCATGGAGACCAGGAAGCAGTCTAATTATGAGG
ACCTGGAGGCACAGCCTAGGGGAGAGGAGGCCCAGCTGTCTGGCGATCAGCTGCCTTTTGTGATGGAGGA
GCTGCCAGGAGAGGGAGGAAACGGCAGAAGCGAGGGAGGAGAGGCAGCAGGAGGACCAGCCCAGGAGTCT
AGACAGGAGGTGAGGGGAAGCCCAAGGGGAGTGCCTCTGGTGGCAGGATCCTCTGAGGAGGGATCTAGGC
GCAGCCTGAAGGACGCCTACCTGGAAGTGTGGAGGCTGGTGCGCGGAACCCGGTACATGAAGAAGGATTA
TCTGATCGAGAATGAGGAGCTGCCTAGCCCAGACCCAGCTTTCTTGTACAAAGTTGGCATTATAAGAAAG
CATTGCTTATCAATTTGTTGCAACGAACAGGTCACTATCAGTCAAAATAAAATCATTATTTGCCATCCAG
CTGATATCCCCTATAGTGAGTCGTATTACATGGTCATAGCTGTTTCCTGGCAGCTCTGGCCCGTGTCTCA
AAATCTCTGATGTTACATTGCACAAGATAAAAATATATCATCATGAACAATAAAACTGTCTGCTTACATA
AACAGTAATACAAGGGGTGTTATGAGCCATATTCAACGGGAAACGTCGAGGCCGCGATTAAATTCCAACA
TGGATGCTGATTTATATGGGTATAAATGGGCTCGCGATAATGTCGGGCAATCAGGTGCGACAATCTATCG
CTTGTATGGGAAGCCCGATGCGCCAGAGTTGTTTCTGAAACATGGCAAAGGTAGCGTTGCCAATGATGTT
ACAGATGAGATGGTCAGACTAAACTGGCTGACGGAATTTATGCCTCTTCCGACCATCAAGCATTTTATCC
GTACTCCTGATGATGCATGGTTACTCACCACTGCGATCCCCGGAAAAACAGCATTCCAGGTATTAGAAGA
ATATCCTGATTCAGGTGAAAATATTGTTGATGCGCTGGCAGTGTTCCTGCGCCGGTTGCATTCGATTCCT
GTTTGTAATTGTCCTTTTAACAGCGATCGCGTATTTCGTCTCGCTCAGGCGCAATCACGAATGAATAACG
GTTTGGTTGATGCGAGTGATTTTGATGACGAGCGTAATGGCTGGCCTGTTGAACAAGTCTGGAAAGAAAT
GCATAAACTTTTGCCATTCTCACCGGATTCAGTCGTCACTCATGGTGATTTCTCACTTGATAACCTTATT
TTTGACGAGGGGAAATTAATAGGTTGTATTGATGTTGGACGAGTCGGAATCGCAGACCGATACCAGGATC
TTGCCATCCTATGGAACTGCCTCGGTGAGTTTTCTCCTTCATTACAGAAACGGCTTTTTCAAAAATATGG
TATTGATAATCCTGATATGAATAAATTGCAGTTTCATTTGATGCTCGATGAGTTTTTCTAATCAGAATTG
GTTAATTGGTTGTAACACTGGCAGAGCATTACGCTGACTTGACGGGACGGCGCAAGCTCATGACCAAAAT
CCCTTAACGTGAGTTACGCGTCGTTCCACTGAGCGTCAGACCCCGTAGAAAAGATCAAAGGATCTTCTTG
AGATCCTTTTTTTCTGCGCGTAATCTGCTGCTTGCAAACAAAAAAACCACCGCTACCAGCGGTGGTTTGT
TTGCCGGATCAAGAGCTACCAACTCTTTTTCCGAAGGTAACTGGCTTCAGCAGAGCGCAGATACCAAATA
CTGTTCTTCTAGTGTAGCCGTAGTTAGGCCACCACTTCAAGAACTCTGTAGCACCGCCTACATACCTCGC
TCTGCTAATCCTGTTACCAGTGGCTGCTGCCAGTGGCGATAAGTCGTGTCTTACCGGGTTGGACTCAAGA
CGATAGTTACCGGATAAGGCGCAGCGGTCGGGCTGAACGGGGGGTTCGTGCACACAGCCCAGCTTGGAGC
GAACGACCTACACCGAACTGAGATACCTACAGCGTGAGCTATGAGAAAGCGCCACGCTTCCCGAAGGGAG
AAAGGCGGACAGGTATCCGGTAAGCGGCAGGGTCGGAACAGGAGAGCGCACGAGGGAGCTTCCAGGGGGA
AACGCCTGGTATCTTTATAGTCCTGTCGGGTTTCGCCACCTCTGACTTGAGCGTCGATTTTTGTGATGCT
CGTCAGGGGGGCGGAGCCTATGGAAAAACGCCAGCAACGCGGCCTTTTTACGGTTCCTGGCCTTTTGCTG
GCCTTTTGCTCACATGTT
Features (pLannotate 1.2.2; 10 found; start..end, strand, type, name):
    121..213     +  CDS            lacI (fragment): lac repressor; lacI; The lac repressor binds to the lac operator to inhibit transcription in E. coli. This inhibition can be relieved by adding lactose or isopropyl-β-D-thiogalactopyranoside (IPTG).
    268..295     -  terminator     rrnB T2 terminator: transcription terminator T2 from the E. coli rrnB gene
    427..470     +  terminator     rrnB T1 terminator: Escherichia coli rrnB; transcription terminator T1 from the E. coli rrnB gene
    517..553     -  CDS            lacZα (fragment): LacZα fragment of β-galactosidase; lacZ fragment
    569..668     +  protein_bind   attL1: mutant version of attL; recombination site for the Gateway® LR reaction LR Clonase™
    674..1921    +  CDS            SLC35D3: S35D3_HUMAN - Also known as FRCL1. Experimental evidence at transcript level: Swiss-Prot protein existence level 2. May play a role in hemostasis as a regulator of the biosynthesis of platelet-dense granules. From Homo sapiens (Human).
   1923..2022    -  protein_bind   attL2: mutant version of attL; recombination site for the Gateway® LR reaction LR Clonase™
   2040..2058    -  promoter       T7 promoter: promoter for bacteriophage T7 RNA polymerase
   2192..3001    +  CDS            KanR: aminoglycoside phosphotransferase; aph(3')-Ia; confers resistance to kanamycin in bacteria or G418 (Geneticin®) in eukaryotes
   3148..3736    +  rep_origin     ori: high-copy-number ColE1/pMB1/pBR322/pUC origin of replication
