[The description below was written by a language model from this plasmid's Addgene catalogue record and pLannotate feature annotations shown in this document.]
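Description:
pDONR221_SLC35D3 is a Gateway entry clone built on the pDONR221 backbone, carrying a codon-optimized open reading frame for human SLC35D3 (also known as FRCL1), a member of the solute carrier superfamily. The feature annotation notes that the protein may act in hemostasis as a regulator of platelet-dense granule biogenesis. The plasmid is about 3.8 kb in total, with a 1,248 bp insert. It is maintained in E. coli at high copy from a ColE1/pUC-type origin and selected with kanamycin through an aminoglycoside phosphotransferase (KanR) gene.

The ORF lies between attL1 and attL2, the recombination sites produced when a sequence has been captured into a donor vector. They allow directional, frame-preserving transfer of the ORF into any attR-containing destination vector by an LR Clonase reaction. Upstream of attL1 are the rrnB T1 and T2 transcription terminators, which insulate the insert from read-through transcription in bacteria. Short lacI and lacZα fragments are backbone remnants with no evident functional role. A T7 promoter sits just beyond attL2, pointing back toward the insert, and M13 forward and reverse primer sites flank the cassette for sequence verification.

Although the catalogue lists the vector type as mammalian expression, no eukaryotic promoter, polyadenylation signal or tag is annotated, so the plasmid itself does not drive expression in mammalian cells. It serves as a source clone for shuttling SLC35D3 into custom expression vectors. It belongs to a consortium-wide collection of SLC transporter clones intended to support functional study of these transporters and drug discovery. The record does not state whether the ORF retains a stop codon.
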