Addgene plasmid #132110: pDONR221_SLC35D3
Purpose: Gateway entry clone with codon-optimized ORF sequence for subcloning into custom expression vectors
Depositing lab: RESOLUTE Consortium & Giulio Superti-Furga. Depositing organization: CeMM Research Center for Molecular Medicine. Publication: The RESOLUTE consortium: unlocking SLC transporters for drug discovery. Superti-Furga G, Lackner D, Wiedmer T, Ingles-Prieto A, Barbosa B, Girardi E, Goldmann U, Gurtl B, Klavins K, Klimek C, Lindinger S, Lineiro-Retes E, Muller AC, Onstein S, Redinger G, Reil D, Sedlyarov V, Wolf G, Crawford M, Everley R, ... Steppan CM. Nat Rev Drug Discov. 2020 Jul;19(7):429-430. doi: 10.1038/d41573-020-00056-6. PubMed 32265506.
Backbone
  Vector backbone: pDONR221
  Backbone manufacturer: Thermo Fisher Scientific
  Backbone size w/o insert (bp): 2550
  Vector type: Mammalian Expression
Growth in bacteria
  Bacterial resistance: Kanamycin, 50 μg/mL
  Growth temperature: 37°C
  Growth strain: Stbl3
  Copy number: High Copy
Gene/Insert
  Gene/Insert name: SLC35D3 (alt name: FRCL1)
  Species: H. sapiens (human)
  Insert size (bp): 1248
  Entrez Gene: SLC35D3 (a.k.a. FRCL1)
  Cloning method: Gateway Cloning
  Sequencing primers: 5′ M13-fwd; 3′ M13-rev
Terms and licenses: Academic/Nonprofit Terms; Industry Terms
Depositor comments: For more information on the full Resolute plasmid collection, please see www.addgene.org/depositor-collections/re-solute/. Please provide your feedback on this plasmid to the RESOLUTE consortium by filling out their RESOLUTE repository feedback form: https://forms.office.com/Pages/ResponsePage.aspx?id=0e05yklzmkS7rjFGQL4N7z4feCLQvEJAmVcOCM_u885UN1JJRko0Ukg4TVQwNTZLOUxPQVJWT1NHUCQlQCN0PWcu
How to cite: pDONR221_SLC35D3 was a gift from RESOLUTE Consortium & Giulio Superti-Furga (Addgene plasmid # 132110 ; http://n2t.net/addgene:132110 ; RRID:Addgene_132110)
