>Addgene plasmid #132110 | pDONR221_SLC35D3 | depositor partial sequence | sequence record 253620 | Codon-optimized ORF of SLC35D3
ATGAGGCAGCTGTGCAGGGGAAGAGTGCTGGGAATCTCCGTGGCAATCGCACACGGCGTGTTCAGCGGAT
CCCTGAACATCCTGCTGAAGTTTCTGATCAGCAGATACCAGTTCTCCTTTCTGACCCTGGTGCAGTGCCT
GACCAGCTCCACAGCCGCCCTGTCCCTGGAGCTGCTGCGGAGACTGGGACTGATCGCAGTGCCACCTTTC
GGCCTGTCCCTGGCAAGGTCTTTTGCCGGAGTGGCCGTGCTGTCTACCCTGCAGTCTAGCCTGACACTGT
GGTCTCTGAGGGGACTGAGCCTGCCAATGTATGTGGTGTTCAAGAGATGTCTGCCTCTGGTGACAATGCT
GATCGGCGTGCTGGTGCTGAAGAATGGAGCACCAAGCCCAGGCGTGCTGGCAGCCGTGCTGATCACCACA
TGCGGAGCCGCCCTGGCAGGAGCAGGCGACCTGACCGGCGATCCCATCGGCTACGTGACAGGCGTGCTGG
CCGTGCTGGTGCACGCAGCATATCTGGTGCTGATCCAGAAGGCAAGCGCCGACACCGAGCACGGACCACT
GACAGCCCAGTACGTGATCGCCGTGTCCGCCACCCCACTGCTGGTCATCTGTTCTTTCGCCAGCACCGAC
TCCATCCACGCCTGGACATTTCCAGGCTGGAAGGATCCCGCCATGGTGTGCATCTTCGTGGCCTGTATCC
TGATCGGCTGCGCCATGAACTTTACCACACTGCACTGCACATATATCAATTCCGCCGTGACCACATCTTT
TGTGGGCGTGGTGAAGTCCATCGCCACCATCACAGTGGGCATGGTGGCCTTCAGCGATGTGGAGCCTACC
TCCCTGTTTATCGCCGGCGTGGTGGTGAACACACTGGGCTCCATCATCTACTGCGTGGCCAAGTTCATGG
AGACCAGGAAGCAGTCTAATTATGAGGACCTGGAGGCACAGCCTAGGGGAGAGGAGGCCCAGCTGTCTGG
CGATCAGCTGCCTTTTGTGATGGAGGAGCTGCCAGGAGAGGGAGGAAACGGCAGAAGCGAGGGAGGAGAG
GCAGCAGGAGGACCAGCCCAGGAGTCTAGACAGGAGGTGAGGGGAAGCCCAAGGGGAGTGCCTCTGGTGG
CAGGATCCTCTGAGGAGGGATCTAGGCGCAGCCTGAAGGACGCCTACCTGGAAGTGTGGAGGCTGGTGCG
CGGAACCCGGTACATGAAGAAGGATTATCTGATCGAGAATGAGGAGCTGCCTAGCCCA
